>Addgene plasmid #184090 | pCSm5En2CER4(#457) | addgene full sequence | sequence record 365714 | Addgene NGS Result
CGCCATTCTGCCTGGGGACGTCGGAGCAAGCTTGATTTAGGTGACACTATAGAATACAAGCTACTTGTTC
TTTTTGCAGGATCCCATCGATTTAAAGCTATGGAGCAAAAGCTCATTTCTGAAGAGGACTTGAATGAAAT
GGAGCAAAAGCTCATTTCTGAAGAGGACTTGAATGAAATGGAGCAAAAGCTCATTTCTGAAGAGGACTTG
AATGAAATGGAGCAAAAGCTCATTTCTGAAGAGGACTTGAATGAAATGGAGCAAAAGCTCATTTCTGAAG
AGGACTTGAATGAAATGGAGAGCTTGGGCGACCTCACCATGGAGGAGGGCGGCAGGTCGCCCCGGGAGGA
GGCGGCCGAACCGCAGGAGTCCGGCGGGGACGCGGAACCCGGCGGAGGGCGTCGGGCTCTGCTGCTGCCC
CCCGGCGACCCCCCGCACCCCCACCCGCACCCTCACCGCATCACCAACTTCTTCATCGACAACATCCTGA
GGCCCGAGTTCGGTCGGAGGAAGGAAGCGGGAGGAACCGCCGGAGAACCCCGCAGGCCCGGAGCGGAGAG
CAGGAGGAGCCCCGCGGCCGCCGCGCCCGCTCCCGGAGCTCCGGTGCCCGGCGGAGGAGGCGGCGGCGGG
GGTGGATCGCCGGGCCGAGGGGAGGGCGGCCCCGCCGCTCTGGCCCTGCACGGAGCGGCCAAGAAGGGGG
GAGACCCCGCGGCGCTGGAGGCGGCCCTGAAAGCGCGGGGGCTGAGCGGCGCGGAGCTGTCGGTGAGCTC
GGACTCGGATAGCTCCCAGGCCGGCTCCAACGCCGGGAACCAACCCATGCTTTGGCCCGCTTGGGTGTAC
TCTACAAGGTACTCGGACCGACCGTCTTCAGGTCCCCGCTCCCGCAAACCAAAGAAGAAGAACCCCAACA
AGGAAGACAAGCGGCCCCGCACCGCCTTCACGGCCGAGCAGCTGCAGAGACTCAAGGCCGAGTTCCAGAC
GAACCGCTACCTGACGGAGCAGCGCCGGCAGAGCCTGGCCCAGGAGCTCGGCCTCAACGAGTCCCAGATC
AAGATCTGGTTCCAGAACAAGAGAGCCAAGATCAAGAAGGCGACGGGCAGCAAGAACTCGCTGGCGGTGC
ACCTCATGGCCCAGGGGCTCTACAACCACTCCACCACGGCGAAAGACGGCAAGTCGGACAGCGAAGCTTT
GGCGCCCGGGCCAGAGAACCTGTACTTCCAGGGGCTCGAGCCCTCTGCCGGAGACATGAGAGCTGCAAAC
CTTTGGCCGAGCCCGCTGATGATTAAACGCTCTAAGAAGAACAGCCTGGCCTTGTCCCTGACCGCCGACC
AGATGGTCAGTGCCTTGTTGGATGCCGAGCCCCCCATACTCTATTCCGAGTATGATCCTACCAGACCCTT
CAGTGAGGCTTCGATGATGGGCTTACTGACCAACCTGGCAGACAGGGAGCTGGTTCACATGATTAACTGG
GCCAAGAGGGTGCCAGGCTTTGTGGATTTGACCCTCCACGATCAGGTCCACCTCCTAGAATGTGCCTGGC
TAGAGATCCTGATGATTGGTCTCGTCTGGCGCAGCATGGAGCACCCAGTGAAGCTACTGTTTGCTCCTAA
CTTGCTCTTGGACAGGAACCAGGGAAAATGTGTAGAGGGCATGGTGGAGATTTTCGACATGCTGCTGGCT
ACATCATCTCGGTTCCGCATGATGAATCTGCAGGGAGAGGAATTTGTGTGCCTCAAATCTATTATTTTGC
TTAATTCTGGAGTTTACACATTTCTGTCCAGCACCCTGAAGTCTCTGGAGGAAAAGGACCATATCCATCG
AGTGCTGGACAAGATCACAGACACTTTGATTCACCTGATGGCTAAGGCTGGCCTGACCCTGCAGCAGCAG
CATCAGAGACTCGCACAGCTTCTCCTGATCCTCTCCCACATCAGGCACATGAGTAACAAAGGCATGGAGC
ATCTGTACTCTATGAAGTGCAAGAACGTGGTGCCCCTCTATGATCTGCTGCTGGAGGCGGCGGACGCTCA
CCGCCTACATGCGCCCACTAGCCGTGGAGGGGCATCCGTGGAGGAAACAGACCAAAGCCACTTGGCTACT
GCGGGCTCTACTTCATCTCATTCCTTGCAAAAGTATTACATCACGGGGGAGGCAGAGGGTTTCCCTGCCA
CAGCACCAGGTTCCGGCAGCGATCTGAGGGCCCGTTTGTAGATCCAGACATGATAAGATACATTGATGAG
TTTGGACAAACCACAACTAGAATGCAGTGAAAAAAATGCTTTATTTGTGAAATTTGTGATGCTATTGCTT
TATTTGTAACCATTATAAGCTGCAATAAACAAGTTAACAACAACAATTGCATTCATTTTATGTTTCAGGT
TCAGGGGGAGGTGTGGGAGGTTTTTTAATTCGCGGCCGCGGCGCCAATGCATTGGGCCCGGTACCCAGCT
TTTGTTCCCTTTAGTGAGGGTTAATTGCGCGCTTGGCGTAATCATGGTCATAGCTGTTTCCTGTGTGAAA
TTGTTATCCGCTCACAATTCCACACAACATACGAGCCGGGAGCATAAAGTGTAAAGCCTGGGGTGCCTAA
TGAGTGAGCTAACTCACATTAATTGCGTTGCGCTCACTGCCCGCTTTCCAGTCGGGAAACCTGTCGTGCC
AGCTGCATTAATGAATCGGCCAACGCGCGGGGAGAGGCGGTTTGCGTATTGGGCGCTCTTCCGCTTCCTC
GCTCACTGACTCGCTGCGCTCGGTCGTTCGGCTGCGGCGAGCGGTATCAGCTCACTCAAAGGCGGTAATA
CGGTTATCCACAGAATCAGGGGATAACGCAGGAAAGAACATGTGAGCAAAAGGCCAGCAAAAGGCCAGGA
ACCGTAAAAAGGCCGCGTTGCTGGCGTTTTTCCATAGGCTCCGCCCCCCTGACGAGCATCACAAAAATCG
ACGCTCAAGTCAGAGGTGGCGAAACCCGACAGGACTATAAAGATACCAGGCGTTTCCCCCTGGAAGCTCC
CTCGTGCGCTCTCCTGTTCCGACCCTGCCGCTTACCGGATACCTGTCCGCCTTTCTCCCTTCGGGAAGCG
TGGCGCTTTCTCATAGCTCACGCTGTAGGTATCTCAGTTCGGTGTAGGTCGTTCGCTCCAAGCTGGGCTG
TGTGCACGAACCCCCCGTTCAGCCCGACCGCTGCGCCTTATCCGGTAACTATCGTCTTGAGTCCAACCCG
GTAAGACACGACTTATCGCCACTGGCAGCAGCCACTGGTAACAGGATTAGCAGAGCGAGGTATGTAGGCG
GTGCTACAGAGTTCTTGAAGTGGTGGCCTAACTACGGCTACACTAGAAGAACAGTATTTGGTATCTGCGC
TCTGCTGAAGCCAGTTACCTTCGGAAAAAGAGTTGGTAGCTCTTGATCCGGCAAACAAACCACCGCTGGT
AGCGGTGGTTTTTTTGTTTGCAAGCAGCAGATTACGCGCAGAAAAAAAGGATCTCAAGAAGATCCTTTGA
TCTTTTCTACGGGGTCTGACGCTCAGTGGAACGAAAACTCACGTTAAGGGATTTTGGTCATGAGATTATC
AAAAAGGATCTTCACCTAGATCCTTTTAAATTAAAAATGAAGTTTTAAATCAATCTAAAGTATATATGAG
TAAACTTGGTCTGACAGTTACCAATGCTTAATCAGTGAGGCACCTATCTCAGCGATCTGTCTATTTCGTT
CATCCATAGTTGCCTGACTCCCCGTCGTGTAGATAACTACGATACGGGAGGGCTTACCATCTGGCCCCAG
TGCTGCAATGATACCGCGAGACCCACGCTCACCGGCTCCAGATTTATCAGCAATAAACCAGCCAGCCGGA
AGGGCCGAGCGCAGAAGTGGTCCTGCAACTTTATCCGCCTCCATCCAGTCTATTAATTGTTGCCGGGAAG
CTAGAGTAAGTAGTTCGCCAGTTAATAGTTTGCGCAACGTTGTTGCCATTGCTACAGGCATCGTGGTGTC
ACGCTCGTCGTTTGGTATGGCTTCATTCAGCTCCGGTTCCCAACGATCAAGGCGAGTTACATGATCCCCC
ATGTTGTGCAAAAAAGCGGTTAGCTCCTTCGGTCCTCCGATCGTTGTCAGAAGTAAGTTGGCCGCAGTGT
TATCACTCATGGTTATGGCAGCACTGCATAATTCTCTTACTGTCATGCCATCCGTAAGATGCTTTTCTGT
GACTGGTGAGTACTCAACCAAGTCATTCTGAGAATAGTGTATGCGGCGACCGAGTTGCTCTTGCCCGGCG
TCAATACGGGATAATACCGCGCCACATAGCAGAACTTTAAAAGTGCTCATCATTGGAAAACGTTCTTCGG
GGCGAAAACTCTCAAGGATCTTACCGCTGTTGAGATCCAGTTCGATGTAACCCACTCGTGCACCCAACTG
ATCTTCAGCATCTTTTACTTTCACCAGCGTTTCTGGGTGAGCAAAAACAGGAAGGCAAAATGCCGCAAAA
AAGGGAATAAGGGCGACACGGAAATGTTGAATACTCATACTCTTCCTTTTTCAATATTATTGAAGCATTT
ATCAGGGTTATTGTCTCATGAGCGGATACATATTTGAATGTATTTAGAAAAATAAACAAATAGGGGTTCC
GCGCACATTTCCCCGAAAAGTGCCACCTAAATTGTAAGCGTTAATATTTTGTTAAAATTCGCGTTAAATT
TTTGTTAAATCAGCTCATTTTTTAACCAATAGGCCGAAATCGGCAAAATCCCTTATAAATCAAAAGAATA
GACCGAGATAGGGT
[37 nt withheld, positions 4775-4811]
AAAGAACGTGGACTCCAACGTCAAAGG
[49 nt withheld, positions 4839-4887]
T
[91 nt withheld, positions 4889-4979]
G
[124 nt withheld, positions 4981-5104]
CCCATTCGCCATTCAGGCTGCGCAACTGTTGGGAAGGGCGATCGGTGCGGGCCTCTTCGCTATTACGCCA
GTCGACCGCCAATTCAATATGGCGTATATGGACTCATGCCAATTCAATATGGTGGATCTGGACCTGTGCC
AATTCAATATGGCGTATATGGACTCGTGCCAATTCAATATGGTGGATCTGGACCCCAGCCAATTCAATAT
GGCGGACTTGGCACCATGCCAATTCAATATGGCGGACCTGGCACTGTGCCAACTGGGGAGGGGTCTACTT
GGCACGGTGCCAAGTTTGAGGAGGGGTCTTGGCCCTGTGCCAAGTCCGCCATATTGAATTGGCATGGTGC
CAATAATGGCGGCCATATTGGCTATATGCCAGGATCAATATATAGGCAATATCCAATATGGCCCTATGCC
AATATGGCTATTGGCCAGGTTCAATACTATGTATTGGCCCTATGCCATATAGTATTCCATATATGGGTTT
TCCTATTGACGTAGATAGCCCCTCCCAATGGGCGGTCCCATATACCATATATGGGGCTTCCTAATACCGC
CCATAGCCACTCCCCCATTGACGTCAATGGTCTCTATATATGGTCTTTCCTATTGACGTCATATGGGCGG
TCCTATTGACGTATATGGCGCCTCCCCCATTGACGTCAATTACGGTAAATGGCCCGCCTGGCTCAATGCC
CATTGACGTCAATAGGACCACCCACCATTGACGTCAATGGGATGGCTCATTGCCCATTCATATCCGTTCT
CACGCCCCCTATTGACGTCAATGACGGTAAATGGCCCACTTGGCAGTACATCAATATCTATTAATAGTAA
CTTGGCAAGTACATTACTATTGGAAGTACGCCAGGGTACATTGGCAGTACTCCCATTGACGTCAATGGCG
GTAAATGGCCCGCGATGGCTGCCAAGTACATCCCCATTGACGTCAATGGGGAGGGGCAATGACGCAAATG
GGCGTTCCATTGACGTAAATGGGCGGTAGGCGTGCCTAATGGGAGGTCTATATAAGCAATGCTCGTTTAG
GGAAC
Features (pLannotate 1.2.2; 20 found; start..end, strand, type, name):
     35..53      +  promoter       SP6 promoter: promoter for bacteriophage SP6 RNA polymerase
    103..132     +  CDS            Myc: Myc (human c-Myc proto-oncogene) epitope tag
    142..171     +  CDS            Myc: Myc (human c-Myc proto-oncogene) epitope tag
    181..210     +  CDS            Myc: Myc (human c-Myc proto-oncogene) epitope tag
    220..249     +  CDS            Myc: Myc (human c-Myc proto-oncogene) epitope tag
    259..288     +  CDS            Myc: Myc (human c-Myc proto-oncogene) epitope tag
    319..1185    +  CDS            EN2: HME2_CHICK - Also known as EN-2. Experimental evidence at protein level: Swiss-Prot protein existence level 1. From Gallus gallus (Chicken).
   1240..2172    +  CDS            ERT2: mutated ligand-binding domain of the human estrogen receptor (Feil et al., 1997)
   2211..2345    -  polyA_signal   SV40 poly(A) signal: SV40 polyadenylation signal
   2458..2476    -  promoter       T3 promoter: promoter for bacteriophage T3 RNA polymerase
   2521..2537    -  protein_bind   lac operator: The lac repressor binds to the lac operator to inhibit transcription in E. coli. This inhibition can be relieved by adding lactose or isopropyl-β-D-thiogalactopyranoside (IPTG). lac repressor encoded by lacI
   2545..2575    -  promoter       lac promoter: promoter for the E. coli lac operon
   2590..2611    -  protein_bind   CAP binding site: CAP binding activates transcription in the presence of cAMP. E. coli catabolite activator protein
   2624..2716    -  CDS            lacI (fragment): lac repressor; lacI; The lac repressor binds to the lac operator to inhibit transcription in E. coli. This inhibition can be relieved by adding lactose or isopropyl-β-D-thiogalactopyranoside (IPTG).
   2899..3487    -  rep_origin     ori: high-copy-number ColE1/pMB1/pBR322/pUC origin of replication
   3658..4518    -  CDS            AmpR: β-lactamase; bla; confers resistance to ampicillin, carbenicillin, and related antibiotics
   4519..4623    -  promoter       AmpR promoter: bla
   4676..5104    -  rep_origin     f1 ori (sequence partly withheld): f1 bacteriophage origin of replication; arrow indicates direction of (+) strand synthesis
   5109..5175    -  CDS            lacZα (fragment): LacZα fragment of β-galactosidase; lacZ fragment
   5182..6159    +  promoter       CMV IE94 promoter: enhancer/promoter region of simian cytomegalovirus major immediate early transcription unit IE94
