[The description below was written by a language model from this plasmid's Addgene catalogue record and pLannotate feature annotations shown in this document.]
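Description:
pCSm5En2CER4(#457) is a mammalian expression and in vitro transcription plasmid built on pCS2b, a pCS2 derivative. It is maintained in E. coli as a high-copy plasmid through a ColE1/pUC-type origin and is selected with ampicillin via the β-lactamase gene. An f1 origin and remnants of the lac region (lac promoter/operator, lacZα and lacI fragments) are also present as backbone carry-over.

The payload is a roughly 2.1 kb fusion open reading frame encoding five tandem N-terminal Myc epitope tags, chicken Engrailed-2 (EN2) carrying a C175S substitution, and a C-terminal ERT2 domain. ERT2 is the ligand-binding domain of the human estrogen receptor, here lacking residues 1–281 and bearing the G400V, M543A and L544A mutations. Expression is driven by the simian cytomegalovirus IE94 enhancer/promoter, which sits immediately upstream of an SP6 promoter once the circular map is closed, and the transcript is terminated by an SV40 polyadenylation signal. This dual-promoter arrangement lets the same plasmid be transfected directly into mammalian cells or used as a template for SP6 synthesis of mRNA. A T3 promoter lies downstream of the cassette in the opposite orientation.

ERT2 fusions are generally held inactive until a suitable ligand binds. In this construct the record names cyclofen as the inducer, giving controlled activation of the mutant EN2 protein, while the Myc tags allow its detection. The associated work concerns Engrailed paracrine transfer in brain patterning, and the record does not state the functional consequence of the cysteine-to-serine mutation.
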