Addgene plasmid #184090: pCSm5En2CER4(#457)
Purpose: cyclofen-inducible chicken EN2 (mut) activation via mammalian cell transfection or mRNA synthesis
Depositing lab: Sophie Vriz. Depositing organization: College de France. Publication: Control of brain patterning by Engrailed paracrine transfer: a new function of the Pbx interaction domain. Rampon C, Gauron C, Lin T, Meda F, Dupont E, Cosson A, Ipendey E, Frerot A, Aujard I, Le Saux T, Bensimon D, Jullien L, Volovitch M, Vriz S, Joliot A. Development. 2015 May 15;142(10):1840-9. doi: 10.1242/dev.114181. Epub 2015 Apr 29. PubMed 25926358.
Backbone
  Vector backbone: pCS2b (pCS2 derivative)
  Backbone manufacturer: A Joliot
  Backbone size w/o insert (bp): 4127
  Vector type: Mammalian Expression, Synthetic Biology
Growth in bacteria
  Bacterial resistance: Ampicillin, 100 μg/mL
  Growth temperature: 37°C
  Growth strain: DH5alpha
  Copy number: High Copy
Gene/Insert
  Gene/Insert name: 5myc-chkEn2(C>S)-ERT2
  Species: H. sapiens (myc), G. gallus (chkEn2), H. sapiens (ERT2)
  Insert size (bp): 2096
  Mutation: chkEn2: C175S; ERT2: G400V, M543A, L544A, deleted 1-281;
  Promoter: sCMV+SP6
  Tag / fusion protein: 5xMyc (N terminal on insert)
  Cloning method: Restriction Enzyme; 5′ cloning site BamHI (not destroyed); 3′ cloning site SexAI (not destroyed)
  Sequencing primers: 5′ SP6; 3′ SVLrev34
Resource information
  A portion of this plasmid was derived from a plasmid made by: synthetic ERT2
Terms and licenses: Academic/Nonprofit Terms; Industry Terms: Not Available to Industry
Depositor comments: 5myc; chkEn2: NP_001254648; ERT2: NP_000116;
How to cite: pCSm5En2CER4(#457) was a gift from Sophie Vriz (Addgene plasmid # 184090 ; http://n2t.net/addgene:184090 ; RRID:Addgene_184090)
